>Addgene plasmid #195449 | pMN-321 | addgene full sequence | sequence record 384851 | Addgene NGS Result
CGATACCGTCGACCTCGAGGGAATTAATTCGAGCTCGGTACCTTTAAGACCAATGACTTACAAGGCAGCT
GTAGATCTTAGCCACTTTTTAAAAGAAAAGGGGGGACTGGAAGGGCTAATTCACTCCCAACGAAGACAAG
ATCTGCTTTTTGCTTGTACTGGGTCTCTCTGGTTAGACCAGATCTGAGCCTGGGAGCTCTCTGGCTAACT
AGGGAACCCACTGCTTAAGCCTCAATAAAGCTTGCCTTGAGTGCTTCAAGTAGTGTGTGCCCGTCTGTTG
TGTGACTCTGGTAACTAGAGATCCCTCAGACCCTTTTAGTCAGTGTGGAAAATCTCTAGCAGCATCTAGA
ATTAATTCCGTGTATTCTATAGTGTCACCTAAATCGTATGTGTATGATACATAAGGTTATGTATTAATTG
TAGCCGCGTTCTAACGACAATATGTACAAGCCTAATTGTGTAGCATCTGGCTTACTGAAGCAGACCCTAT
CATCTCTCTCGTAAACTGCCGTCAGAGTCGGTTTGGTTGGACGAACCTTCTGAGTTTCTGGTAACGCCGT
CCCGCACCCGGAAATGGTCAGCGAACCAATCAGCAGGGTCATCGCTAGCCAGATCCTCTACGCCGGACGC
ATCGTGGCCGGCATCACCGGCGCCACAGGTGCGGTTGCTGGCGCCTATATCGCCGACATCACCGATGGGG
AAGATCGGGCTCGCCACTTCGGGCTCATGAGCGCTTGTTTCGGCGTGGGTATGGTGGCAGGCCCCGTGGC
CGGGGGACTGTTGGGCGCCATCTCCTTGCATGCACCATTCCTTGCGGCGGCGGTGCTCAACGGCCTCAAC
CTACTACTGGGCTGCTTCCTAATGCAGGAGTCGCATAAGGGAGAGCGTCGAATGGTGCACTCTCAGTACA
ATCTGCTCTGATGCCGCATAGTTAAGCCAGCCCCGACACCCGCCAACACCCGCTGACGCGCCCTGACGGG
CTTGTCTGCTCCCGGCATCCGCTTACAGACAAGCTGTGACCGTCTCCGGGAGCTGCATGTGTCAGAGGTT
TTCACCGTCATCACCGAAACGCGCGAGACGAAAGGGCCTCGTGATACGCCTATTTTTATAGGTTAATGTC
ATGATAATAATGGTTTCTTAGACGTCAGGTGGCACTTTTCGGGGAAATGTGCGCGGAACCCCTATTTGTT
TATTTTTCTAAATACATTCAAATATGTATCCGCTCATGAGACAATAACCCTGATAAATGCTTCAATAATA
TTGAAAAAGGAAGAGTATGAGTATTCAACATTTCCGTGTCGCCCTTATTCCCTTTTTTGCGGCATTTTGC
CTTCCTGTTTTTGCTCACCCAGAAACGCTGGTGAAAGTAAAAGATGCTGAAGATCAGTTGGGTGCACGAG
TGGGTTACATCGAACTGGATCTCAACAGCGGTAAGATCCTTGAGAGTTTTCGCCCCGAAGAACGTTTTCC
AATGATGAGCACTTTTAAAGTTCTGCTATGTGGCGCGGTATTATCCCGTATTGACGCCGGGCAAGAGCAA
CTCGGTCGCCGCATACACTATTCTCAGAATGACTTGGTTGAGTACTCACCAGTCACAGAAAAGCATCTTA
CGGATGGCATGACAGTAAGAGAATTATGCAGTGCTGCCATAACCATGAGTGATAACACTGCGGCCAACTT
ACTTCTGACAACGATCGGAGGACCGAAGGAGCTAACCGCTTTTTTGCACAACATGGGGGATCATGTAACT
CGCCTTGATCGTTGGGAACCGGAGCTGAATGAAGCCATACCAAACGACGAGCGTGACACCACGATGCCTG
TAGCAATGGCAACAACGTTGCGCAAACTATTAACTGGCGAACTACTTACTCTAGCTTCCCGGCAACAATT
AATAGACTGGATGGAGGCGGATAAAGTTGCAGGACCACTTCTGCGCTCGGCCCTTCCGGCTGGCTGGTTT
ATTGCTGATAAATCTGGAGCCGGTGAGCGTGGGTCTCGCGGTATCATTGCAGCACTGGGGCCAGATGGTA
AGCCCTCCCGTATCGTAGTTATCTACACGACGGGGAGTCAGGCAACTATGGATGAACGAAATAGACAGAT
CGCTGAGATAGGTGCCTCACTGATTAAGCATTGGTAACTGTCAGACCAAGTTTACTCATATATACTTTAG
ATTGATTTAAAACTTCATTTTTAATTTAAAAGGATCTAGGTGAAGATCCTTTTTGATAATCTCATGACCA
AAATCCCTTAACGTGAGTTTTCGTTCCACTGAGCGTCAGACCCCGTAGAAAAGATCAAAGGATCTTCTTG
AGATCCTTTTTTTCTGCGCGTAATCTGCTGCTTGCAAACAAAAAAACCACCGCTACCAGCGGTGGTTTGT
TTGCCGGATCAAGAGCTACCAACTCTTTTTCCGAAGGTAACTGGCTTCAGCAGAGCGCAGATACCAAATA
CTGTTCTTCTAGTGTAGCCGTAGTTAGGCCACCACTTCAAGAACTCTGTAGCACCGCCTACATACCTCGC
TCTGCTAATCCTGTTACCAGTGGCTGCTGCCAGTGGCGATAAGTCGTGTCTTACCGGGTTGGACTCAAGA
CGATAGTTACCGGATAAGGCGCAGCGGTCGGGCTGAACGGGGGGTTCGTGCACACAGCCCAGCTTGGAGC
GAACGACCTACACCGAACTGAGATACCTACAGCGTGAGCTATGAGAAAGCGCCACGCTTCCCGAAGGGAG
AAAGGCGGACAGGTATCCGGTAAGCGGCAGGGTCGGAACAGGAGAGCGCACGAGGGAGCTTCCAGGGGGA
AACGCCTGGTATCTTTATAGTCCTGTCGGGTTTCGCCACCTCTGACTTGAGCGTCGATTTTTGTGATGCT
CGTCAGGGGGGCGGAGCCTATGGAAAAACGCCAGCAACGCGGCCTTTTTACGGTTCCTGGCCTTTTGCTG
GCCTTTTGCTCACATGTTCTTTCCTGCGTTATCCCCTGATTCTGTGGATAACCGTATTACCGCCTTTGAG
TGAGCTGATACCGCTCGCCGCAGCCGAACGACCGAGCGCAGCGAGTCAGTGAGCGAGGAAGCGGAAGAGC
GCCCAATACGCAAACCGCCTCTCCCCGCGCGTTGGCCGATTCATTAATGCAGCTGTGGAATGTGTGTCAG
TTAGGGTGTGGAAAGTCCCCAGGCTCCCCAGCAGGCAGAAGTATGCAAAGCATGCATCTCAATTAGTCAG
CAACCAGGTGTGGAAAGTCCCCAGGCTCCCCAGCAGGCAGAAGTATGCAAAGCATGCATCTCAATTAGTC
AGCAACCATAGTCCCGCCCCTAACTCCGCCCATCCCGCCCCTAACTCCGCCCAGTTCCGCCCATTCTCCG
CCCCATGGCTGACTAATTTTTTTTATTTATGCAGAGGCCGAGGCCGCCTCGGCCTCTGAGCTATTCCAGA
AGTAGTGAGGAGGCTTTTTTGGAGGCCTAGGCTTTTGCAAAAAGCTTGGACACAAGACAGGCTTGCGAGA
TATGTTTGAGAATACCACTTTATCCCGCGTCAGGGAGAGGCAGTGCGTAAAAAGACGCGGACTCATGTGA
AATACTGGTTTTTAGTGCGCCAGATCTCTATAATCTCGCGCAACCTATTTTCCCCTCGAACACTTTTTAA
GCCGTAGATAAACAGGCTGGGACACTTCACATGAGCGAAAAATACATCGTCACCTGGGACATGTTGCAGA
TCCATGCACGTAAACTCGCAAGCCGACTGATGCCTTCTGAACAATGGAAAGGCATTATTGCCGTAAGCCG
TGGCGGTCTGTACCGGGTGCGTTACTGGCGCGTGAACTGGGTATTCGTCATGTCGATACCGTTTGTATTT
CCAGCTACGATCACGACAACCAGCGCGAGCTTAAAGTGCTGAAACGCGCAGAAGGCGATGGCGAAGGCTT
CATCGTTATTGATGACCTGGTGGATACCGGTGGTACTGCGGTTGCGATTCGTGAAATGTATCCAAAAGCG
CACTTTGTCACCATCTTCGCAAAACCGGCTGGTCGTCCGCTGGTTGATGACTATGTTGTTGATATCCCGC
AAGATACCTGGATTGAACAGCCGTGGGATATGGGCGTCGTATTCGTCCCGCCAATCTCCGGTCGCTAATC
TTTTCAACGCCTGGCACTGCCGGGCGTTGTTCTTTTTAACTTCAGGCGGGTTACAATAGTTTCCAGTAAG
TATTCTGGAGGCTGCATCCATGACACAGGCAAACCTGAGCGAAACCCTGTTCAAACCCCGCTTTAAACAT
CCTGAAACCTCGACGCTAGTCCGCCGCTTTAATCACGGCGCACAACCGCCTGTGCAGTCGGCCCTTGATG
GTAAAACCATCCCTCACTGGTATCGCATGATTAACCGTCTGATGTGGATCTGGCGCGGCATTGACCCACG
CGAAATCCTCGACGTCCAGGCACGTATTGTGATGAGCGATGCCGAACGTACCGACGATGATTTATACGAT
ACGGTGATTGGCTACCGTGGCGGCAACTGGATTTATGAGTGGGCCCCGGATCTTTGTGAAGGAACCTTAC
TTCTGTGGTGTGACATAATTGGACAAACTACCTACAGAGATTTAAAGCTCTAAGGTAAATATAAAATTTT
TAAGTGTATAATGTGTTAAACTACTGATTCTAATTGTTTGTGTATTTTAGATTCCAACCTATGGAACTGA
TGAATGGGAGCAGTGGTGGAATGCCTTTAATGAGGAAAACCTGTTTTGCTCAGAAGAAATGCCATCTAGT
GATGATGAGGCTACTGCTGACTCTCAACATTCTACTCCTCCAAAAAAGAAGAGAAAGGTAGAAGACCCCA
AGGACTTTCCTTCAGAATTGCTAAGTTTTTTGAGTCATGCTGTGTTTAGTAATAGAACTCTTGCTTGCTT
TGCTATTTACACCACAAAGGAAAAAGCTGCACTGCTATACAAGAAAATTATGGAAAAATATTCTGTAACC
TTTATAAGTAGGCATAACAGTTATAATCATAACATACTGTTTTTTCTTACTCCACACAGGCATAGAGTGT
CTGCTATTAATAACTATGCTCAAAAATTGTGTACCTTTAGCTTTTTAATTTGTAAAGGGGTTAATAAGGA
ATATTTGATGTATAGTGCCTTGACTAGAGATCATAATCAGCCATACCACATTTGTAGAGGTTTTACTTGC
TTTAAAAAACCTCCCACACCTCCCCCTGAACCTGAAACATAAAATGAATGCAATTGTTGTTGTTAACTTG
TTTATTGCAGCTTATAATGGTTACAAATAAAGCAATAGCATCACAAATTTCACAAATAAAGCATTTTTTT
CACTGCATTCTAGTTGTGGTTTGTCCAAACTCATCAATGTATCTTATCATGTCTGGATCAACTGGATAAC
TCAAGCTAACCAAAATCATCCCAAACTTCCCACCCCATACCCTATTACCACTGCCAATTACCTGTGGTTT
CATTTACTCTAAACCTGTGATTCCTCTGAATTATTTTCATTTTAAAGAAATTGTATTTGTTAAATATGTA
CTACAAACTTAGTAGTTGGAAGGGCTAATTCACTCCCAAAGAAGACAAGATATCCTTGATCTGTGGATCT
ACCACACACAAGGCTACTTCCCTGATTAGCAGAACTACACACCAGGGCCAGGGGTCAGATATCCACTGAC
CTTTGGATGGTGCTACAAGCTAGTACCAGTTGAGCCAGATAAGGTAGAAGAGGCCAATAAAGGAGAGAAC
ACCAGCTTGTTACACCCTGTGAGCCTGCATGGGATGGATGACCCGGAGAGAGAAGTGTTAGAGTGGAGGT
TTGACAGCCGCCTAGCATTTCATCACGTGGCCCGAGAGCTGCATCCGGAGTACTTCAAGAACTGCTGATA
TCGAGCTTGCTACAAGGGACTTTCCGCTGGGGACTTTCCAGGGAGGCGTGGCCTGGGCGGGACTGGGGAG
TGGCGAGCCCTCAGATCCTGCATATAAGCAGCTGCTTTTTGCCTGTACTGGGTCTCTCTGGTTAGACCAG
ATCTGAGCCTGGGAGCTCTCTGGCTAACTAGGGAACCCACTGCTTAAGCCTCAATAAAGCTTGCCTTGAG
TGCTTCAAGTAGTGTGTGCCCGTCTGTTGTGTGACTCTGGTAACTAGAGATCCCTCAGACCCTTTTAGTC
AGTGTGGAAAATCTCTAGCAGTGGCGCCCGAACAGGGACTTGAAAGCGAAAGGGAAACCAGAGGAGCTCT
CTCGACGCAGGACTCGGCTTGCTGAAGCGCGCACGGCAAGAGGCGAGGGGCGGCGACTGGTGAGTACGCC
AAAAATTTTGACTAGCGGAGGCTAGAAGGAGAGAGATGGGTGCGAGAGCGTCAGTATTAAGCGGGGGAGA
ATTAGATCGCGATGGGAAAAAATTCGGTTAAGGCCAGGGGGAAAGAAAAAATATAAATTAAAACATATAG
TATGGGCAAGCAGGGAGCTAGAACGATTCGCAGTTAATCCTGGCCTGTTAGAAACATCAGAAGGCTGTAG
ACAAATACTGGGACAGCTACAACCATCCCTTCAGACAGGATCAGAAGAACTTAGATCATTATATAATACA
GTAGCAACCCTCTATTGTGTGCATCAAAGGATAGAGATAAAAGACACCAAGGAAGCTTTAGACAAGATAG
AGGAAGAGCAAAACAAAAGTAAGACCACCGCACAGCAAGCGGCCGGCCGCTGATCTTCAGACCTGGAGGA
GGAGATATGAGGGACAATTGGAGAAGTGAATTATATAAATATAAAGTAGTAAAAATTGAACCATTAGGAG
TAGCACCCACCAAGGCAAAGAGAAGAGTGGTGCAGAGAGAAAAAAGAGCAGTGGGAATAGGAGCTTTGTT
CCTTGGGTTCTTGGGAGCAGCAGGAAGCACTATGGGCGCAGCGTCAATGACGCTGACGGTACAGGCCAGA
CAATTATTGTCTGGTATAGTGCAGCAGCAGAACAATTTGCTGAGGGCTATTGAGGCGCAACAGCATCTGT
TGCAACTCACAGTCTGGGGCATCAAGCAGCTCCAGGCAAGAATCCTGGCTGTGGAAAGATACCTAAAGGA
TCAACAGCTCCTGGGGATTTGGGGTTGCTCTGGAAAACTCATTTGCACCACTGCTGTGCCTTGGAATGCT
AGTTGGAGTAATAAATCTCTGGAACAGATTTGGAATCACACGACCTGGATGGAGTGGGACAGAGAAATTA
ACAATTACACAAGCTTAATACACTCCTTAATTGAAGAATCGCAAAACCAGCAAGAAAAGAATGAACAAGA
ATTATTGGAATTAGATAAATGGGCAAGTTTGTGGAATTGGTTTAACATAACAAATTGGCTGTGGTATATA
AAATTATTCATAATGATAGTAGGAGGCTTGGTAGGTTTAAGAATAGTTTTTGCTGTACTTTCTATAGTGA
ATAGAGTTAGGCAGGGATATTCACCATTATCGTTTCAGACCCACCTCCCAACCCCGAGGGGACCCGACAG
GCCCGAAGGAATAGAAGAAGAAGGTGGAGAGAGAGACAGAGACAGATCCATTCGATTAGTGAACGGATCT
CGACGGTATCGCCAAATGGCAGTATTCATCCACAATTTTAAAAGAAAAGGGGGGATTGGGGGGTACAGTG
CAGGGGAAAGAATAGTAGACATAATAGCAACAGACATACAAACTAAAGAATTACAAAAACAAATTACAAA
AATTCAAAATTTTCGGGTTTATTACAGGGACAGCAGAGATCCAGTTTGGATCGATAAGCTTGATATCGAA
TTCACGATTGAGTAACACTGTATCTAGTCTACCTACAGGGCTCGGCGTAGCCGATGTCGCGCGGATAGCG
TCAACCTCTTCGGCGTAGCCGATGTCGCGCAATCAGTTCTCCCGAGGTCGGCGTAGCCGATGTCGCGCAG
AGCCGTGCTTCCAATACGGCGTAGCCGATGTCGCGCCGGGTTTCGTAACAATCGCATGAGGATTCGCAAC
GCCTTCGGCGTAGCCGATGTCGCGCTCCCGTCTCAGTAAAGGTCGGCGTAGCCGATGTCGCGCAATCGGA
CTGCCTTCGTACGGCGTAGCCGATGTCGCGCGTATCAGTCGCCTCGGAACGGCGTAGCCGATGTCGCGCA
TTCGTAAGAGGCTCACTCTCCCTTACACGGAGTGGATAACTAGTTAGGCGTGTACGGTGGGAGGCCTATA
TAAGCAGAGCTCGTTTAGTGAACCGTCAGATCGCCTGGAACGCGTACCGGTGTCGCCACCATGGTGAGCA
AGGGCGAGGAGGATAACATGGCCATCATCAAGGAGTTCATGCGCTTCAAGGTGCACATGGAGGGCTCCGT
GAACGGCCACGAGTTCGAGATCGAGGGCGAGGGCGAGGGCCGCCCCTACGAGGGCACCCAGACCGCCAAG
CTGAAGGTGACCAAGGGTGGCCCCCTGCCCTTCGCCTGGGACATCCTGTCCCCTCAGTTCATGTACGGCT
CCAAGGCCTACGTGAAGCACCCCGCCGACATCCCCGACTACTTGAAGCTGTCCTTCCCCGAGGGCTTCAA
GTGGGAGCGCGTGATGAACTTCGAGGACGGCGGCGTGGTGACCGTGACCCAGGACTCCTCCCTGCAGGAC
GGCGAGTTCATCTACAAGGTGAAGCTGCGCGGCACCAACTTCCCCTCCGACGGCCCCGTAATGCAGAAGA
AGACCATGGGCTGGCAGGCCTCCTCCGAGCGGATGTACCCCGAGGACGGCGCCCTGAAGGGCGAGATCAA
GCAGAGGCTGAAGCTGAAGGACGGCGGCCACTACGACGCTGAGGTCAAGACCACCTACAAGGCCAAGAAG
CCCGTGCAGCTGCCCGGCGCCTACAACGTCAACATCAAGTTGGACATCACCTCCCACAACGAGGACTACA
CCATCGTGGAACAGTACGAACGCGCCGAGGGCCGCCACTCCACCGGCGGCATGGACGAGCTGTACAAGTA
AAGCGGCCGCGACTCTAGAGTCGACCTGCAGGCATGCAAGCTTGATATCAAGCTTATCGATAATCAACCT
CTGGATTACAAAATTTGTGAAAGATTGACTGGTATTCTTAACTATGTTGCTCCTTTTACGCTATGTGGAT
ACGCTGCTTTAATGCCTTTGTATCATGCTATTGCTTCCCGTATGGCTTTCATTTTCTCCTCCTTGTATAA
ATCCTGGTTGCTGTCTCTTTATGAGGAGTTGTGGCCCGTTGTCAGGCAACGTGGCGTGGTGTGCACTGTG
TTTGCTGACGCAACCCCCACTGGTTGGGGCATTGCCACCACCTGTCAGCTCCTTTCCGGGACTTTCGCTT
TCCCCCTCCCTATTGCCACGGCGGAACTCATCGCCGCCTGCCTTGCCCGCTGCTGGACAGGGGCTCGGCT
GTTGGGCACTGACAATTCCGTGGTGTTGTCGGGGAAATCATCGTCCTTTCCTTGGCTGCTCGCCTGTGTT
GCCACCTGGATTCTGCGCGGGACGTCCTTCTGCTACGTCCCTTCGGCCCTCAATCCAGCGGACCTTCCTT
CCCGCGGCCTGCTGCCGGCTCTGCGGCCTCTTCCGCGTCTTCGCCTTCGCCCTCAGACGAGTCGGATCTC
CCTTTGGGCCGCCTCCCCGCAT
Features (pLannotate 1.2.2; 33 found; start..end, strand, type, name):
     38..106     +  CDS            nef (fragment): NEF_HV1Z2 - Experimental evidence at protein level: Swiss-Prot protein existence level 1. Extracellular Nef protein targets CD4(+) T-lymphocytes for apoptosis by interacting with CXCR4 surface receptors. From Human immunodeficiency virus type 1 group M subtype D (isolate Z2/CDC-Z34) (HIV-1).
    108..341     +  LTR            3' LTR (ΔU3): self-inactivating 3' long terminal repeat (LTR) from HIV-1
    366..384     -  promoter       SP6 promoter: promoter for bacteriophage SP6 RNA polymerase
    612..891     +  CDS            TcR (fragment): tetracycline efflux protein; tet; confers resistance to tetracycline
    892..940     -  misc_feature   bom (fragment): basis of mobility region from pBR322
   1042..1077    -  CDS            rop (fragment): Rop protein, which maintains plasmids at low copy number; rop
   1172..1276    +  promoter       AmpR promoter: bla
   1277..2137    +  CDS            AmpR: β-lactamase; bla; confers resistance to ampicillin, carbenicillin, and related antibiotics
   2308..2896    +  rep_origin     ori: high-copy-number ColE1/pMB1/pBR322/pUC origin of replication
   3079..3135    +  CDS            lacI (fragment): lac repressor; lacI; The lac repressor binds to the lac operator to inhibit transcription in E. coli. This inhibition can be relieved by adding lactose or isopropyl-β-D-thiogalactopyranoside (IPTG).
   3142..3471    +  promoter       SV40 promoter: SV40 enhancer and early promoter
   3671..3790    +  CDS            gpt (fragment): XGPT_ECOLI - Also known as gpp, gxu. Experimental evidence at protein level: Swiss-Prot protein existence level 1. Purine salvage pathway enzyme that catalyzes the transfer of the ribosyl-5-phosphate group from 5-phospho-alpha-D-ribose 1- diphosphate (PRPP) to the N9 position of the 6-oxopurines guanine and xanthine to form the corresponding ribonucleotides GMP (guanosine 5'- monophosphate) and XMP (xanthosine 5'-monophosphate), with the release of PPi. To a lesser extent, also acts on hypoxanthine (PubMed:9100006, PubMed:3886014). Does not ribophosphorylate adenine (PubMed:3886014). From Esch
   3790..4125    +  CDS            gpt (fragment): XGPT_ECOLI - Also known as gpp, gxu. Experimental evidence at protein level: Swiss-Prot protein existence level 1. Purine salvage pathway enzyme that catalyzes the transfer of the ribosyl-5-phosphate group from 5-phospho-alpha-D-ribose 1- diphosphate (PRPP) to the N9 position of the 6-oxopurines guanine and xanthine to form the corresponding ribonucleotides GMP (guanosine 5'- monophosphate) and XMP (xanthosine 5'-monophosphate), with the release of PPi. To a lesser extent, also acts on hypoxanthine (PubMed:9100006, PubMed:3886014). Does not ribophosphorylate adenine (PubMed:3886014). From Esch
   4220..4525    +  CDS            frsA (fragment): FRSA_ECOLI - Also known as yafA. Experimental evidence at protein level: Swiss-Prot protein existence level 1. Catalyzes the hydrolysis of esters (PubMed:15808744). Displays esterase activity toward pNP-butyrate (PubMed:15808744). May stimulate mixed-acid fermentation by acting as a fermentation/respiration switch that down-regulates respiration and up- regulates fermentation rates (PubMed:15169777). From Escherichia coli (strain K12).
   4529..4603    +  CDS            small t antigen (fragment): SV40 (simian virus 40) small t antigen
   4605..4670    +  intron         small t intron: SV40 (simian virus 40) small t antigen intron
   4800..4820    +  CDS            SV40 NLS: nuclear localization signal of SV40 (simian virus 40) large T antigen
   5139..5222    +  CDS            large T antigen (fragment): large T antigen from SV40 (simian virus 40)
   5245..5379    +  polyA_signal   SV40 poly(A) signal: SV40 polyadenylation signal
   5546..5875    +  CDS            nef (fragment): NEF_HV1BR - Experimental evidence at protein level: Swiss-Prot protein existence level 1. Extracellular Nef protein targets CD4(+) T-lymphocytes for apoptosis by interacting with CXCR4 surface receptors (PubMed:14990729). From Human immunodeficiency virus type 1 group M subtype B (isolate BRU/LAI) (HIV-1).
   5923..6180    +  LTR            5' LTR (truncated): truncated 5' long terminal repeat (LTR) from HIV-1
   6227..6352    +  misc_feature   HIV-1 Ψ: packaging signal of human immunodeficiency virus type 1
   6336..6674    +  CDS            HIV-1 gag (fragment): gag protein from human immunodeficiency virus 1; gag
   6849..7082    +  misc_feature   RRE: The Rev response element (RRE) of HIV-1 allows for Rev-dependent mRNA export from the nucleus to the cytoplasm.
   7459..7559    +  CDS            Rev (fragment): human immunodeficiency virus 1 (HIV-1) Rev protein; rev; enhances nuclear export of unspliced and incompletely spliced viral mRNAs
   7596..7713    +  misc_feature   cPPT/CTS: central polypurine tract and central termination sequence of HIV-1
   7750..7773    -  misc_feature   MCS (fragment): pBluescript multiple cloning site
   8165..8201    +  promoter       minimal CMV promoter (fragment): human cytomegalovirus (CMV) immediate early promoter
   8251..8960    +  CDS            mCherry (fragment): monomeric derivative of DsRed fluorescent protein (Shaner et al., 2004) mammalian codon-optimized
   8973..9003    +  misc_feature   MCS (fragment): pUC18/19 multiple cloning site
   9004..9022    +  misc_feature   MCS (fragment): pBluescript multiple cloning site
   9022..9610    +  misc_feature   WPRE: woodchuck hepatitis virus posttranscriptional regulatory element
   9611..21      +  misc_feature   MCS (fragment) (across the origin): pBluescript multiple cloning site
