[The description below was written by a language model from this plasmid's Addgene catalogue record and pLannotate feature annotations shown in this document.]
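Description:
pMN-321 is a lentiviral transfer plasmid built on the pHR backbone that carries an integratable fluorescent reporter for the synthetic zinc-finger transcription regulator (synZiFTR) based on ZF10. It is propagated in E. coli through a high-copy ColE1/pUC-type origin and selected with ampicillin via the β-lactamase gene. The backbone also retains remnants of older vector lineages that have no evident role in the reporter function, annotated as fragments of the tetracycline resistance gene, bom, rop and lacI. An SV40 promoter followed by gpt fragments, SV40 small t intron sequences and an SV40 polyadenylation signal also lies outside the viral genome.

The packaged region runs from a truncated HIV-1 5' LTR through the Ψ packaging signal with a partial gag sequence, the Rev response element for Rev-dependent nuclear export, and the cPPT/CTS element that aids nuclear import. It ends at a self-inactivating ΔU3 3' LTR, so the integrated provirus lacks LTR promoter activity. Between the cPPT and the 3' LTR sits the synthetic insert: eight copies of the ZF10 binding site placed upstream of a minimal CMV promoter driving mCherry, followed by a WPRE to enhance transcript stability and expression. The binding-site array itself is named in the catalogue entry but is not annotated in the feature table, though an unannotated gap upstream of the minimal promoter is consistent with its position. Because the minimal promoter should have little activity on its own, mCherry would be expected to be produced mainly when a ZF10-based activator binds the array. This makes the construct useful for stably marking mammalian cells and reading out synZiFTR gene-circuit activity. No mammalian selection marker is annotated within the viral cassette.
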