Addgene plasmid #195449: pMN-321
Purpose: Lentiviral Integratable mCherry Reporter for synZiFTR ZF10
Depositing lab: Ahmad Khalil. Depositing organization: Boston University Main Campus. Publication: Multidimensional control of therapeutic human cell function with synthetic gene circuits. Li HS, Israni DV, Gagnon KA, Gan KA, Raymond MH, Sander JD, Roybal KT, Joung JK, Wong WW, Khalil AS. Science. 2022 Dec 16;378(6625):1227-1234. doi: 10.1126/science.ade0156. Epub 2022 Dec 15. PubMed 36520914.
Backbone
  Vector backbone: pHR
  Vector type: Mammalian Expression, Lentiviral
Growth in bacteria
  Bacterial resistance: Ampicillin, 100 μg/mL
  Growth temperature: 37°C
  Growth strain: NEB Stable
  Copy number: Unknown
Gene/Insert
  Gene/Insert name: 8X ZF10 BS - minCMV - mCherry
  Species: Synthetic
  Cloning method: Gibson Cloning
Terms and licenses: Academic/Nonprofit Terms; Industry Terms: Not Available to Industry
How to cite: pMN-321 was a gift from Ahmad Khalil (Addgene plasmid # 195449 ; http://n2t.net/addgene:195449 ; RRID:Addgene_195449)
